Addgene plasmid #244317: pAAVLINKv1-pCALM1-Cre-3'-CECR2-FLAG
Purpose: 3' AAVLINK plasmid for CECR2 expression
Depositing lab: Zhonghua Lu. Depositing organization: Shenzhen Institute of Advanced Technology (SIAT), Chinese Academy of Sciences. Publication: AAVLINK: A potent DNA-recombination method for large cargo delivery in gene therapy. Lin J, Lin Y, Liu N, Cao W, Zhang J, Wen S, Zhang Y, Liao W, Hong Z, Lin Y, Liu Q, Liu H, Li Q, Chen B, Li M, Luo Z, Yang L, Yang Y, Zheng SH, Wang Y, Chu H, Hu Y, Qin Y, Luo BX, Tian S, Chen Y, Yan T, Yang L, Wang H, Liu T, Jiang Y, Lu Z. Cell. 2026 Feb 5;189(3):969-986.e17. doi: 10.1016/j.cell.2025.12.039. Epub 2026 Jan 27. PubMed 41605211.
Backbone
  Vector backbone: pAAV-MCS2
  Backbone manufacturer: Steve Jackson (Addgene # 46954)
  Vector type: AAV
Growth in bacteria
  Bacterial resistance: Ampicillin, 100 μg/mL
  Growth temperature: 37°C
  Growth strain: NEB Stable
  Copy number: High Copy
Gene/Insert
  Gene/Insert name: CECR2
  Species: H. sapiens (human)
  Entrez Gene: CECR2
  Promoter: pCALM1
  Tag / fusion protein: FLAG (C terminal on insert)
  Cloning method: Restriction Enzyme; 5′ cloning site unknown (unknown if destroyed)
Terms and licenses: Academic/Nonprofit Terms; Industry Terms: Not Available to Industry
Depositor comments: See publication for corresponding AAV Link vectors.
How to cite: pAAVLINKv1-pCALM1-Cre-3'-CECR2-FLAG was a gift from Zhonghua Lu (Addgene plasmid # 244317 ; http://n2t.net/addgene:244317 ; RRID:Addgene_244317)
