[The description below was written by a language model from this plasmid's Addgene catalogue record and pLannotate feature annotations shown in this document.]
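Description:
pAAVLINKv1-pCALM1-Cre-3'-CECR2-FLAG is the 3' half of a two-vector AAVLINK set for delivering human CECR2, a coding sequence too large for a single adeno-associated virus genome. It is built on the pAAV-MCS2 backbone and is a 6.6 kb AAV transfer plasmid. It is propagated in E. coli with a high-copy ColE1/pUC origin and ampicillin resistance, and it also carries an f1 origin. The cargo lies between AAV2 inverted terminal repeats. The annotation detects the right ITR in full, but only short fragments of the left one. The listed recombination-tolerant growth strain suits a plasmid with such repeats.

According to the catalogue, the promoter is pCALM1. The feature table does not annotate it, but it presumably occupies the short unannotated stretch between the left ITR and the Cre coding sequence. Downstream of Cre, a lox2272 site is embedded between fragments of a chimeric β-globin/immunoglobulin intron. This is followed by a partial CECR2 coding sequence of about 1.9 kb, representing the C-terminal portion of the protein. That portion is fused to a C-terminal 3xFLAG tag and followed by a shortened WPRE and an SV40 polyadenylation signal.

This layout suggests that Cre made from this vector recombines its lox2272 site with a matching site on the partner 5' vector. The two genomes would then be joined, and the lox scar would be removed by splicing because it sits within the intron, giving a full-length FLAG-tagged CECR2 transcript. The record does not spell out this mechanism or identify the companion plasmid, and refers to the associated publication for the corresponding vectors. CECR2 is a chromatin reader found in CERF and ISWI-type remodelling complexes.
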