Features (pLannotate 1.2.2; 20 found; start..end, strand, type, name):
     12..39      +  repeat_region  AAV2 ITR (fragment): inverted terminal repeat of adeno-associated virus serotype 2 inverted
     68..95      +  repeat_region  AAV2 ITR (fragment): inverted terminal repeat of adeno-associated virus serotype 2 inverted
    277..1305    +  CDS            cre: RECR_BPP1 - Experimental evidence at protein level: Swiss-Prot protein existence level 1. Catalyzes site-specific recombination between two 34-base- pair LOXP sites. Its role is to maintain the phage genome as a monomeric unit-copy plasmid in the lysogenic state. From Escherichia phage P1 (Bacteriophage P1).
   1309..1349    +  intron         chimeric intron (fragment): chimera between introns from human β-globin and immunoglobulin heavy chain genes
   1356..1380    +  protein_bind   lox2272 (fragment): Cre-mediated recombination occurs in the 8-bp core sequence (GGATACTT). lox2272 sites are compatible with each other, but incompatible with loxP or loxN sites (Lee and Saito, 1988). Cre recombinase
   1390..1481    +  intron         chimeric intron (fragment): chimera between introns from human β-globin and immunoglobulin heavy chain genes
   1475..3361    +  CDS            CECR2 (fragment): CECR2_HUMAN - Also known as KIAA1740. Experimental evidence at protein level: Swiss-Prot protein existence level 1. Chromatin reader component of histone-modifying complexes, such as the CERF (CECR2-containing-remodeling factor) complex and ISWI- type complex (PubMed:15640247, PubMed:26365797, PubMed:22464331). It thereby plays a role in various processes during development: required during embryogenesis for neural tube closure and inner ear development. In adults, required for spermatogenesis, via the formation of ISWI-type chromatin complexes (By similarity). In histone-modifying complexes,
   3368..3433    +  CDS            3xFLAG: three tandem FLAG® epitope tags, followed by an enterokinase cleavage site
   3457..3614    +  misc_feature   WPRE (fragment): woodchuck hepatitis virus posttranscriptional regulatory element
   3620..3704    +  misc_feature   WPRE (fragment): woodchuck hepatitis virus posttranscriptional regulatory element
   3703..3746    -  polyA_signal   SV40 poly(A) signal (fragment): SV40 polyadenylation signal
   3750..3817    -  polyA_signal   SV40 poly(A) signal (fragment): SV40 polyadenylation signal
   3923..4063    +  repeat_region  AAV2 ITR: inverted terminal repeat of adeno-associated virus serotype 2 inverted
   4068..4119    -  misc_feature   bom (fragment): basis of mobility region from pBR322
   4138..4593    +  rep_origin     f1 ori (sequence partly withheld): f1 bacteriophage origin of replication; arrow indicates direction of (+) strand synthesis
   4594..4643    -  misc_feature   bom (fragment): basis of mobility region from pBR322
   4745..4780    -  CDS            rop (fragment): Rop protein, which maintains plasmids at low copy number; rop
   4875..4979    +  promoter       AmpR promoter: bla
   4980..5840    +  CDS            AmpR: β-lactamase; bla; confers resistance to ampicillin, carbenicillin, and related antibiotics
   6011..6599    +  rep_origin     ori: high-copy-number ColE1/pMB1/pBR322/pUC origin of replication
>Addgene plasmid #244317 | pAAVLINKv1-pCALM1-Cre-3'-CECR2-FLAG | addgene full sequence | sequence record 491865 | Addgene NGS Result
CCTGCAGGCAGCTGCGCGCTCGCTCGCTCACTGAGGCCGCCCGGGCGTCGGGCGACCTTTGGTCGCCCGG
CCTCAGTGAGCGAGCGAGCGCGCAGAGAGGGAGTGGCCAACTCCATCACTAGGGGTTCCTGCGGCCGCAC
GCGTCGCTCTGCGCGAGGCGGCTCCGCCGCGGCGGAGGGATACGGCGCACCATATATATATCGCGGGGCG
CAGACTCGCGCTCCGGCAGTGGTGCTGGGAGTGTCGTGGACGCCGTGCCGTTACTCGTACGCCACCATGT
CCAATTTACTGACCGTACACCAAAATTTGCCTGCATTACCGGTCGATGCAACGAGTGATGAGGTTCGCAA
GAACCTGATGGACATGTTCAGGGATCGCCAGGCGTTTTCTGAGCATACCTGGAAAATGCTTCTGTCCGTT
TGCCGGTCGTGGGCGGCATGGTGCAAGTTGAATAACCGGAAATGGTTTCCCGCAGAACCTGAAGATGTTC
GCGATTATCTTCTATATCTTCAGGCGCGCGGTCTGGCAGTAAAAACCATCCAGCAACATTTGGGCCAGCT
AAACATGCTTCATCGTCGGTCCGGGCTGCCACGACCAAGTGACAGCAATGCTGTTTCACTGGTTATGCGG
CGGATCCGAAAAGAAAACGTTGATGCCGGTGAACGTGCAAAACAGGCTCTAGCGTTCGAACGCACTGATT
TCGACCAGGTTCGTTCACTCATGGAAAATAGCGATCGCTGCCAGGATATACGTAATCTGGCATTTCTGGG
GATTGCTTATAACACCCTGTTACGTATAGCCGAAATTGCCAGGATCAGGGTTAAAGATATCTCACGTACT
GACGGTGGGAGAATGTTAATCCATATTGGCAGAACGAAAACGCTGGTTAGCACCGCAGGTGTAGAGAAGG
CACTTAGCCTGGGGGTAACTAAACTGGTCGAGCGATGGATTTCCGTCTCTGGTGTAGCTGATGATCCGAA
TAACTACCTGTTTTGCCGGGTCAGAAAAAATGGTGTTGCCGCGCCATCTGCCACCAGCCAGCTATCAACT
CGCGCCCTGGAAGGGATTTTTGAAGCAACTCATCGATTGATTTACGGCGCTAAGGATGACTCTGGTCAGA
GATACCTGGCCTGGTCTGGACACAGTGCCCGTGTCGGAGCCGCGCGAGATATGGCCCGCGCTGGAGTTTC
AATACCGGAGATCATGCAAGCTGGTGGCTGGACCAATGTAAATATTGTAATGAACTATATCCGTAACCTG
GATAGTGAAACAGGGGCAATGGTGCGCCTGCTGGAAGATGGCGATTAGGTAAGTATCAAGGTTACAAGAC
AGGTTTAAGGAGACCAATAACTAGTATAACTTCGTATAGGATACTTTATAGCAATTTATGAAACTGGGCT
TGTCGAGACAGAGAAGACTCTTGCGTTTCTGATAGGCACCTATTGGTCTTACTGACATCCACTTTGCCTT
TCTCTCCACAGGGTACATGCGACCGCCCTGCAAGTCTGCCGGACATCGGTTACAGCCACCTCCAGTGCCA
GCACCCAGTTCTTTGTTTGGAGCACCTGCCCAGGCTCTTCGGGGGGTGCAGGGAGGGGACTCCATGATGG
ACAGCCCAGAGATGATTGCGATGCAGCAGCTCTCCTCCCGCGTCTGCCCCCCAGGTGTGCCTTACCACCC
CCACCAGCCTGCACACCCCCGTTTACCTGGCCCTTTTCCGCAGGTAGCTCACCCAATGTCAGTCACTGTG
TCAGCCCCCAAGCCTGCCCTGGGCAACCCTGGGAGGGCACCGGAGAACAGTGAAGCACAAGAGCCTGAGA
ATGACCAAGCAGAGCCGTTGCCTGGCCTTGAAGAGAAACCACCAGGTGTTGGTACTTCAGAGGGGGTCTA
CCTCACACAACTACCTCACCCCACACCTCCCCTGCAGACTGACTGCACCAGGCAGAGCTCACCACAAGAA
AGGGAAACAGTGGGCCCGGAGCTCAAAAGCAGCTCCTCCGAATCTGCGGACAACTGTAAAGCAATGAAGG
GCAAGAATCCCTGGCCCTCGGATAGCAGCTACCCCGGCCCAGCCGCCCAAGGGTGCGTGAGAGACCTCTC
CACGGTGGCAGACAGGGGCGCTCTATCCGAGAACGGAGTCATTGGGGAAGCATCTCCTTGTGGATCGGAG
GGGAAGGGCCTTGGTAGCAGTGGTTCCGAAAAGCTGCTCTGCCCCAGAGGCAGAACGTTGCAGGAAACCA
TGCCATGCACGGGACAGAACGCAGCGACACCGCCCAGCACAGACCCCGGTTTGACGGGAGGCACTGTGAG
CCAGTTTCCCCCGCTGTATATGCCTGGCCTAGAGTACCCGAATTCAGCTGCCCATTACCACATCAGTCCA
GGCCTGCAGGGTGTGGGCCCTGTGATGGGAGGGAAGTCCCCAGCATCCCATCCCCAGCATTTTCCCCCAA
GGGGCTTTCAGTCTAACCACCCACATTCTGGAGGCTTTCCCCGGTATCGCCCCCCACAAGGAATGAGGTA
TTCCTACCACCCACCGCCACAGCCTTCCTACCACCACTATCAGCGAACTCCTTACTATGCCTGTCCACAG
AGCTTTTCTGACTGGCAGAGACCTCTCCATCCCCAGGGAAGCCCAAGCGGACCCCCAGCCAGTCAGCCTC
CCCCACCAAGGTCCCTCTTCTCAGATAAGAATGCCATGGCCAGTCTGCAAGGCTGTGAGACACTGAATGC
TGCCTTAACTTCTCCAACCCGTATGGATGCAGTGGCTGCTAAAGTCCCAAATGACGGGCAGAATCCTGGT
CCAGAGGAAGAGAAGCTGGATGAATCTATGGAGAGGCCAGAGAGTCCCAAAGAATTTTTAGACCTGGACA
ACCATAACGCAGCTACCAAGCGGCAGAGCTCGTTGTCAGCCAGCGAGTATCTCTATGGAACTCCTCCGCC
TCTGAGTTCAGGAATGGGATTTGGTTCATCTGCATTTCCACCCCACAGTGTGATGCTGCAGACGGGGCCT
CCCTATACCCCTCAGCGGCCGGCCAGTCACTTTCAGCCCAGGGCTTACTCTTCCCCTGTGGCTGCCCTCC
CACCTCACCACCCAGGGGCCACCCAGCCCAACGGCCTCTCTCAGGAGGGTCCCATCTATCGCTGCCAGGA
AGAAGGCCTGGGTCACTTTCAAGCTGTGATGATGGAACAAATTGGCACTAGAAGTGGAATAAGAGGACCT
TTCCAGGAAATGTACAGACCATCAGGAATGCAGATGCACCCGGTCCAGTCGCAGGCCTCGTTCCCAAAGA
CCCCCACAGCAGCAACATCACAGGAGGAGGTGCCGCCTCATAAGCCTCCAACACTTCCCCTGGATCAGAG
CTGTACAGACTACAAAGACCATGACGGTGATTATAAAGATCATGACATCGACTACAAGGATGACGATGAC
AAGTAAGAATTCTGATGACTCGAGATAATCAACCTCTGGATTACAAAATTTGTGAAAGATTGACTGGTAT
TCTTAACTATGTTGCTCCTTTTACGCTATGTGGATACGCTGCTTTAATGCCTTTGTATCATGCTATTGCT
TCCCGTATGGCTTTCATTTTCTCCTCCTTGTATAAATCCTGGTTAGTTCTTGCCACGGCGGAACTCATCG
CCGCCTGCCTTGCCCGCTGCTGGACAGGGGCTCGGCTGTTGGGCACTGACAATTCCGTGGTGTTTATTTG
TGAAATTTGTGATGCTATTGCTTTATTTGTAACCATCTAGCTTTATTTGTGAAATTTGTGATGCTATTGC
TTTATTTGTAACCATTATAAGCTGCAATAAACAAGTTAACAACAACAATTGCATTCATTTTATGTTTCAG
GTTCAGGGGGAGATGTGGGAGGTTTTTTAAAGATCTGGAGACCGGTGTGGCACGTGCGGACCGAGCGGCC
GCAGGAACCCCTAGTGATGGAGTTGGCCACTCCCTCTCTGCGCGCTCGCTCGCTCACTGAGGCCGGGCGA
CCAAAGGTCGCCCGACGCCCGGGCTTTGCCCGGGCGGCCTCAGTGAGCGAGCGAGCGCGCAGCTGCCTGC
AGGGGCGCCTGATGCGGTATTTTCTCCTTACGCATCTGTGCGGTATTTCACACCGCATA
[95 nt withheld, positions 4120-4214]
T
[46 nt withheld, positions 4216-4261]
C
[141 nt withheld, positions 4263-4403]
CCTTTGACGTTGGAGTCCACGTTCTTT
[37 nt withheld, positions 4431-4467]
ACTCTATCTCGGGCTATTCTTTTGATTTATAAGGGATTTTGCCGATTTCGGTCTATTGGTTAAAAAATGA
GCTGATTTAACAAAAATTTAACGCGAATTTTAACAAAATATTAACGTTTACAATTTTATGGTGCACTCTC
AGTACAATCTGCTCTGATGCCGCATAGTTAAGCCAGCCCCGACACCCGCCAACACCCGCTGACGCGCCCT
GACGGGCTTGTCTGCTCCCGGCATCCGCTTACAGACAAGCTGTGACCGTCTCCGGGAGCTGCATGTGTCA
GAGGTTTTCACCGTCATCACCGGAACGCGCGAGACGAAAGGGCCTCGTGATACGCCTATTTTTATAGGTT
AATGTCATGATAATAATGGTTTCTTAGACGTCAGGTGGCACTTTTCGGGGAAATGTGCGCGGAACCCCTA
TTTGTTTATTTTTCTAAATACATTCAAATATGTATCCGCTCATGAGACAATAACCCTGATAAATGCTTCA
ATAATATTGAAAAAGGAAGAGTATGAGTATTCAACATTTCCGTGTCGCCCTTATTCCCTTTTTTGCGGCA
TTTTGCCTTCCTGTTTTTGCTCACCCAGAAACGCTGGTGAAAGTAAAAGATGCTGAAGATCAGTTGGGTG
CACGAGTGGGTTACATCGAACTGGATCTCAACAGCGGTAAGATCCTTGAGAGTTTTCGCCCCGAAGAACG
TTTTCCAATGATGAGCACTTTTAAAGTTCTGCTATGTGGCGCGGTATTATCCCGTATTGACGCCGGGCAA
GAGCAACTCGGTCGCCGCATACACTATTCTCAGAATGACTTGGTTGAGTACTCACCAGTCACAGAAAAGC
ATCTTACGGATGGCATGACAGTAAGAGAATTATGCAGTGCTGCCATAACCATGAGTGATAACACTGCGGC
CAACTTACTTCTGACAACGATCGGAGGACCGAAGGAGCTAACCGCTTTTTTGCACAACATGGGGGATCAT
GTAACTCGCCTTGATCGTTGGGAACCGGAGCTGAATGAAGCCATACCAAACGACGAGCGTGACACCACGA
TGCCTGTAGCAATGGCAACAACGTTGCGCAAACTATTAACTGGCGAACTACTTACTCTAGCTTCCCGGCA
ACAATTAATAGACTGGATGGAGGCGGATAAAGTTGCAGGACCACTTCTGCGCTCGGCCCTTCCGGCTGGC
TGGTTTATTGCTGATAAATCTGGAGCCGGTGAGCGTGGGTCTCGCGGTATCATTGCAGCACTGGGGCCAG
ATGGTAAGCCCTCCCGTATCGTAGTTATCTACACGACGGGGAGTCAGGCAACTATGGATGAACGAAATAG
ACAGATCGCTGAGATAGGTGCCTCACTGATTAAGCATTGGTAACTGTCAGACCAAGTTTACTCATATATA
CTTTAGATTGATTTAAAACTTCATTTTTAATTTAAAAGGATCTAGGTGAAGATCCTTTTTGATAATCTCA
TGACCAAAATCCCTTAACGTGAGTTTTCGTTCCACTGAGCGTCAGACCCCGTAGAAAAGATCAAAGGATC
TTCTTGAGATCCTTTTTTTCTGCGCGTAATCTGCTGCTTGCAAACAAAAAAACCACCGCTACCAGCGGTG
GTTTGTTTGCCGGATCAAGAGCTACCAACTCTTTTTCCGAAGGTAACTGGCTTCAGCAGAGCGCAGATAC
CAAATACTGTTCTTCTAGTGTAGCCGTAGTTAGGCCACCACTTCAAGAACTCTGTAGCACCGCCTACATA
CCTCGCTCTGCTAATCCTGTTACCAGTGGCTGCTGCCAGTGGCGATAAGTCGTGTCTTACCGGGTTGGAC
TCAAGACGATAGTTACCGGATAAGGCGCAGCGGTCGGGCTGAACGGGGGGTTCGTGCACACAGCCCAGCT
TGGAGCGAACGACCTACACCGAACTGAGATACCTACAGCGTGAGCTATGAGAAAGCGCCACGCTTCCCGA
AGGGAGAAAGGCGGACAGGTATCCGGTAAGCGGCAGGGTCGGAACAGGAGAGCGCACGAGGGAGCTTCCA
GGGGGAAACGCCTGGTATCTTTATAGTCCTGTCGGGTTTCGCCACCTCTGACTTGAGCGTCGATTTTTGT
GATGCTCGTCAGGGGGGCGGAGCCTATGGAAAAACGCCAGCAACGCGGCCTTTTTACGGTTCCTGGCCTT
TTGCTGGCCTTTTGCTCACATGT
